>Addgene plasmid #120955 | C1m | depositor full sequence | sequence record 230617 | C1m sequence 2783 bps
AATGGAGCTTTTCACTGGCGTTGTTCCCATCCTGGTCGAGCTGGACGGCGACGTAAACGGCCACAAGTTC
AGCGTGTCCGGCGAGGGCGAGGGCGATGCCACCTACGGCAAGCTGACCCTGAAGTTCATCTGCACCACCG
GCAAGCTGCCCGTGCCCTGGCCCACCCTCGTGACCACCCTGACCTACGGCGTGCAGTGCTTCAGCCGCTA
CCCCGACCACATGAAGCAGCACGACTTCTTCAAGTCCGCCATGCCCGAAGGCTACGTCCAGGAGCGCACC
ATCTTCTTCAAGGACGACGGCAACTACAAGACCCGCGCCGAGGTGAAGTTCGAGGGCGACACCCTGGTGA
ACCGCATCGAGCTGAAGGGCATCGACTTCAAGGAGGACGGCAACATCCTGGGGCACAAGCTGGAGTACAA
CTACAACAGCCACAACGTCTATATCATGGCCGACAAGCAGAAGAACGGCATCAAGGTGAACTTCAAGATC
CGCCACAACATCGAGGACGGCAGCGTGCAGCTCGCCGACCACTACCAGCAGAACACCCCCATCGGCGACG
GCCCCGTGCTGCTGCCCGACAACCACTACCTGAGCACCCAGTCCGCCCTGAGCAAAGACCCCAACGAGAA
GCGCGATCACATGGTCCTGCTGGAGTTCGTGACCGCCGCCGGGATCTAAAGGTAGAGACCTACTAGTAGC
GGCCGCTGCAGGCTTCCTCGCTCACTGACTCGCTGCGCTCGGTCGTTCGGCTGCGGCGAGCGGTATCAGC
TCACTCAAAGGCGGTAATACGGTTATCCACAGAATCAGGGGATAACGCAGGAAAGAACATGTGAGCAAAA
GGCCAGCAAAAGGCCAGGAACCGTAAAAAGGCCGCGTTGCTGGCGTTTTTCCACAGGCTCCGCCCCCCTG
ACGAGCATCACAAAAATCGACGCTCAAGTCAGAGGTGGCGAAACCCGACAGGACTATAAAGATACCAGGC
GTTTCCCCCTGGAAGCTCCCTCGTGCGCTCTCCTGTTCCGACCCTGCCGCTTACCGGATACCTGTCCGCC
TTTCTCCCTTCGGGAAGCGTGGCGCTTTCTCATAGCTCACGCTGTAGGTATCTCAGTTCGGTGTAGGTCG
TTCGCTCCAAGCTGGGCTGTGTGCACGAACCCCCCGTTCAGCCCGACCGCTGCGCCTTATCCGGTAACTA
TCGTCTTGAGTCCAACCCGGTAAGACACGACTTATCGCCACTGGCAGCAGCCACTGGTAACAGGATTAGC
AGAGCGAGGTATGTAGGCGGTGCTACAGAGTTCTTGAAGTGGTGGCCTAACTACGGCTACACTAGAAGAA
CAGTATTTGGTATCTGCGCTCTGCTGAAGCCAGTTACCTTCGGAAAAAGAGTTGGTAGCTCTTGATCCGG
CAAACAAACCACCGCTGGTAGCGGTGGTTTTTTTGTTTGCAAGCAGCAGATTACGCGCAGAAAAAAAGGA
TCTCAAGAAGATCCTTTGATCTTTTCTACGGGGTCTGACGCTCAGTGGAACGAAAACTCACGTTAAGGGA
TTTTGGTCATGAGATTATCAAAAAGGATCTTCACCTAGATCCTTTTAAATTAAAAATGAAGTTTTAAATC
AATCTAAAGTATATATGAGTAAACTTGGTCTGACAGTTACCAATGCTTAATCAGTGAGGCACCTATCTCA
GCGATCTGTCTATTTCGTTCATCCATAGTTGCCTGACTCCCCGTCGTGTAGATAACTACGATACGGGAGG
GCTTACCATCTGGCCCCAGTGCTGCAATGATACCGCGCGACCCACGCTCACCGGCTCCAGATTTATCAGC
AATAAACCAGCCAGCCGGAAGGGCCGAGCGCAGAAGTGGTCCTGCAACTTTATCCGCCTCCATCCAGTCT
ATTAATTGTTGCCGGGAAGCTAGAGTAAGTAGTTCGCCAGTTAATAGTTTGCGCAACGTTGTTGCCATTG
CTACAGGCATCGTGGTGTCACGCTCGTCGTTTGGTATGGCTTCATTCAGCTCCGGTTCCCAACGATCAAG
GCGAGTTACATGATCCCCCATGTTGTGCAAAAAAGCGGTTAGCTCCTTCGGTCCTCCGATCGTTGTCAGA
AGTAAGTTGGCCGCAGTGTTATCACTCATGGTTATGGCAGCACTGCATAATTCTCTTACTGTCATGCCAT
CCGTAAGATGCTTTTCTGTGACTGGTGAGTACTCAACCAAGTCATTCTGAGAATAGTGTATGCGGCGACC
GAGTTGCTCTTGCCCGGCGTCAATACGGGATAATACCGCGCCACATAGCAGAACTTTAAAAGTGCTCATC
ATTGGAAAACGTTCTTCGGGGCGAAAACTCTCAAGGATCTTACCGCTGTTGAGATCCAGTTCGATGTAAC
CCACTCGTGCACCCAACTGATCTTCAGCATCTTTTACTTTCACCAGCGTTTCTGGGTGAGCAAAAACAGG
AAGGCAAAATGCCGCAAAAAAGGGAATAAGGGCGACACGGAAATGTTGAATACTCATACTCTTCCTTTTT
CAATATTATTGAAGCATTTATCAGGGTTATTGTCTCATGAGCGGATACATATTTGAATGTATTTAGAAAA
ATAAACAAATAGGGGTTCCGCGCACATTTCCCCGAAAAGTGCCACCTGACGTCTAAGAAACCATTATTAT
CATGACATTAACCTATAAAAATAGGCGTATCACGAGGCAGAATTTCAGATAAAAAAAATCCTTAGCTTTC
GCTAAGGATGATTTCTGGAATTCGCGGCCGCTTCTAGAGACTAGTGGGTCTCA
Features (pLannotate 1.2.2; 7 found; start..end, strand, type, name):
      5..676     +  CDS            (3-F)Tyr-EGFP: (3-F)Tyr-EGFP is a basic (constitutively fluorescent) green fluorescent protein published in 2004, derived from Aequorea victoria.
    691..711     +  misc_feature   BioBrick suffix: universal suffix for all parts
    888..1476    -  rep_origin     ori: high-copy-number ColE1/pMB1/pBR322/pUC origin of replication
   1647..2507    -  CDS            AmpR: β-lactamase; bla; confers resistance to ampicillin, carbenicillin, and related antibiotics
   2508..2612    -  promoter       AmpR promoter: bla
   2702..2745    -  terminator     bacterial terminator: putative bacterial transcription terminator
   2748..2769    +  misc_feature   BioBrick prefix: BioBrick prefix for parts that do not start with "ATG"
