>Addgene plasmid #120955 | C1m | addgene full sequence | sequence record 235968 | Addgene NGS Result
GCGACACCCTGGTGAACCGCATCGAGCTGAAGGGCATCGACTTCAAGGAGGACGGCAACATCCTGGGGCA
CAAGCTGGAGTACAACTACAACAGCCACAACGTCTATATCATGGCCGACAAGCAGAAGAACGGCATCAAG
GTGAACTTCAAGATCCGCCACAACATCGAGGACGGCAGCGTGCAGCTCGCCGACCACTACCAGCAGAACA
CCCCCATCGGCGACGGCCCCGTGCTGCTGCCCGACAACCACTACCTGAGCACCCAGTCCGCCCTGAGCAA
AGACCCCAACGAGAAGCGCGATCACATGGTCCTGCTGGAGTTCGTGACCGCCGCCGGGATCTAAAGGTAG
AGACCTACTAGTAGCGGCCGCTGCAGGCTTCCTCGCTCACTGACTCGCTGCGCTCGGTCGTTCGGCTGCG
GCGAGCGGTATCAGCTCACTCAAAGGCGGTAATACGGTTATCCACAGAATCAGGGGATAACGCAGGAAAG
AACATGTGAGCAAAAGGCCAGCAAAAGGCCAGGAACCGTAAAAAGGCCGCGTTGCTGGCGTTTTTCCACA
GGCTCCGCCCCCCTGACGAGCATCACAAAAATCGACGCTCAAGTCAGAGGTGGCGAAACCCGACAGGACT
ATAAAGATACCAGGCGTTTCCCCCTGGAAGCTCCCTCGTGCGCTCTCCTGTTCCGACCCTGCCGCTTACC
GGATACCTGTCCGCCTTTCTCCCTTCGGGAAGCGTGGCGCTTTCTCATAGCTCACGCTGTAGGTATCTCA
GTTCGGTGTAGGTCGTTCGCTCCAAGCTGGGCTGTGTGCACGAACCCCCCGTTCAGCCCGACCGCTGCGC
CTTATCCGGTAACTATCGTCTTGAGTCCAACCCGGTAAGACACGACTTATCGCCACTGGCAGCAGCCACT
GGTAACAGGATTAGCAGAGCGAGGTATGTAGGCGGTGCTACAGAGTTCTTGAAGTGGTGGCCTAACTACG
GCTACACTAGAAGAACAGTATTTGGTATCTGCGCTCTGCTGAAGCCAGTTACCTTCGGAAAAAGAGTTGG
TAGCTCTTGATCCGGCAAACAAACCACCGCTGGTAGCGGTGGTTTTTTTGTTTGCAAGCAGCAGATTACG
CGCAGAAAAAAAGGATCTCAAGAAGATCCTTTGATCTTTTCTACGGGGTCTGACGCTCAGTGGAACGAAA
ACTCACGTTAAGGGATTTTGGTCATGAGATTATCAAAAAGGATCTTCACCTAGATCCTTTTAAATTAAAA
ATGAAGTTTTAAATCAATCTAAAGTATATATGAGTAAACTTGGTCTGACAGTTACCAATGCTTAATCAGT
GAGGCACCTATCTCAGCGATCTGTCTATTTCGTTCATCCATAGTTGCCTGACTCCCCGTCGTGTAGATAA
CTACGATACGGGAGGGCTTACCATCTGGCCCCAGTGCTGCAATGATACCGCGCGACCCACGCTCACCGGC
TCCAGATTTATCAGCAATAAACCAGCCAGCCGGAAGGGCCGAGCGCAGAAGTGGTCCTGCAACGTTATCC
GCCTCCATCCAGTCTATTAATTGTTGCCGGGAAGCTAGAGTAAGTAGTTCGCCAGTTAATAGTTTGCGCA
ACGTTGTTGCCATTGCTACAGGCATCGTGGTGTCACGCTCGTCGTTTGGTATGGCTTCATTCAGCTCCGG
TTCCCAACGATCAAGGCGAGTTACATGATCCCCCATGTTGTGCAAAAAAGCGGTTAGCTCCTTCGGTCCT
CCGATCGTTGTCAGAAGTAAGTTGGCCGCAGTGTTATCACTCATGGTTATGGCAGCACTGCATAATTCTC
TTACTGTCATGCCATCCGTAAGATGCTTTTCTGTGACTGGTGAGTACTCAACCAAGTCATTCTGAGAATA
GTGTATGCGGCGACCGAGTTGCTCTTGCCCGGCGTCAATACGGGATAATACCGCGCCACATAGCAGAACT
TTAAAAGTGCTCATCATTGGAAAACGTTCTTCGGGGCGAAAACTCTCAAGGATCTTACCGCTGTTGAGAT
CCAGTTCGATGTAACCCACTCGTGCACCCAACTGATCTTCAGCATCTTTTACTTTCACCAGCGTTTCTGG
GTGAGCAAAAACAGGAAGGCAAAATGCCGCAAAAAAGGGAATAAGGGCGACACGGAAATGTTGAATACTC
ATACTCTTCCTTTTTCAATATTATTGAAGCATTTATCAGGGTTATTGTCTCATGAGCGGATACATATTTG
AATGTATTTAGAAAAATAAACAAATAGGGGTTCCGCGCACATTTCCCCGAAAAGTGCCACCTGACGTCTA
AGAAACCATTATTATCATGACATTAACCTATAAAAATAGGCGTATCACGAGGCAGAATTTCAGATAAAAA
AAATCCTTAGCTTTCGCTAAGGATGATTTCTGGAATTCGCGGCCGCTTCTAGAGACTAGTGGGTCTCAAA
TGGAGCTTTTCACTGGCGTTGTTCCCATCCTGGTCGAGCTGGACGGCGACGTAAACGGCCACAAGTTCAG
CGTGTCCGGCGAGGGCGAGGGCGATGCCACCTACGGCAAGCTGACCCTGAAGTTCATCTGCACCACCGGC
AAGCTGCCCGTGCCCTGGCCCACCCTCGTGACCACCCTGACCTACGGCGTGCAGTGCTTCAGCCGCTACC
CCGACCACATGAAGCAGCACGACTTCTTCAAGTCCGCCATGCCCGAAGGCTACGTCCAGGAGCGCACCAT
CTTCTTCAAGGACGACGGCAACTACAAGACCCGCGCCGAGGTGAAGTTCGAGG
Features (pLannotate 1.2.2; 7 found; start..end, strand, type, name):
    356..376     +  misc_feature   BioBrick suffix: universal suffix for all parts
    553..1141    -  rep_origin     ori: high-copy-number ColE1/pMB1/pBR322/pUC origin of replication
   1312..2172    -  CDS            AmpR: β-lactamase; bla; confers resistance to ampicillin, carbenicillin, and related antibiotics
   2173..2277    -  promoter       AmpR promoter: bla
   2367..2410    -  terminator     bacterial terminator: putative bacterial transcription terminator
   2413..2434    +  misc_feature   BioBrick prefix: BioBrick prefix for parts that do not start with "ATG"
   2453..341     +  CDS            (3-F)Tyr-EGFP (across the origin): (3-F)Tyr-EGFP is a basic (constitutively fluorescent) green fluorescent protein published in 2004, derived from Aequorea victoria.
