[The description below was written by a language model from this plasmid's Addgene catalogue record and pLannotate feature annotations shown in this document.]
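Description:
C1m is a small synthetic-biology part plasmid (2,783 bp) that stores the deGFP coding sequence as a "CD" position part for MoClo Golden Gate assembly. It is built on the DVA backbone (about 2.1 kb), a minimal bacterial cloning vector carrying a high-copy ColE1/pUC-type origin of replication and an ampicillin resistance gene (β-lactamase) driven by its own bla promoter. It is propagated in E. coli under ampicillin selection. A putative bacterial transcription terminator lies upstream of the insert site, and the insert is bracketed by BioBrick prefix and suffix sequences. The Type IIS restriction sites and overhangs that would release the part during Golden Gate assembly are not annotated in the feature tables.

The roughly 680 bp insert encodes deGFP, described in the record as a deGFP3 derivative with a four-residue N-terminal truncation, a nine-residue C-terminal truncation, and the F64L and C203T changes (numbered on the original sequence). The automated annotation labels this open reading frame as "(3-F)Tyr-EGFP", which is simply the closest match among Aequorea victoria GFP derivatives in the annotation database, not the depositor's designation. No promoter, ribosome binding site or terminator for the reporter is annotated, consistent with a coding-sequence-only part: it is not meant to express fluorescence on its own but to be combined with promoter, UTR and terminator parts into complete transcription units with a green fluorescent readout. The two sequence records (depositor and sequencing-derived) are the same length, carry the same features and differ only in the numbering start point.
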