Addgene plasmid #120955: C1m
Purpose: MoClo golden gate assembly CD part for deGFP (deGFP3 with 4aa N-truncation, 9aa C-truncation, F64L, and C203T (numbered with original sequence); see https://www.fpbase.org/protein/degfp3/)
Depositing lab: Richard Murray.
Backbone
  Vector backbone: DVA
  Backbone size w/o insert (bp): 2100
  Vector type: Synthetic Biology
Growth in bacteria
  Bacterial resistance: Ampicillin, 100 μg/mL
  Growth temperature: 37°C
  Growth strain: JM109
  Copy number: High Copy
Gene/Insert
  Gene/Insert name: deGFP
  Species: Synthetic
  Insert size (bp): 683
  Cloning method: Gibson Cloning
  Sequencing primers: 5′ AAATAGGCGTATCACGAGGCA; 3′ TTACCGCCTTTGAGTGAGCTG
Terms and licenses: Academic/Nonprofit Terms; Industry Terms: Not Available to Industry
Depositor comments: Please see Supplemental Documents for annotated Genbank file.
How to cite: C1m was a gift from Richard Murray (Addgene plasmid # 120955 ; http://n2t.net/addgene:120955 ; RRID:Addgene_120955)
