>Addgene plasmid #120955 | C1m | depositor partial sequence | sequence record 229964 | insert sequence
AATGGAGCTTTTCACTGGCGTTGTTCCCATCCTGGTCGAGCTGGACGGCGACGTAAACGGCCACAAGTTC
AGCGTGTCCGGCGAGGGCGAGGGCGATGCCACCTACGGCAAGCTGACCCTGAAGTTCATCTGCACCACCG
GCAAGCTGCCCGTGCCCTGGCCCACCCTCGTGACCACCCTGACCTACGGCGTGCAGTGCTTCAGCCGCTA
CCCCGACCACATGAAGCAGCACGACTTCTTCAAGTCCGCCATGCCCGAAGGCTACGTCCAGGAGCGCACC
ATCTTCTTCAAGGACGACGGCAACTACAAGACCCGCGCCGAGGTGAAGTTCGAGGGCGACACCCTGGTGA
ACCGCATCGAGCTGAAGGGCATCGACTTCAAGGAGGACGGCAACATCCTGGGGCACAAGCTGGAGTACAA
CTACAACAGCCACAACGTCTATATCATGGCCGACAAGCAGAAGAACGGCATCAAGGTGAACTTCAAGATC
CGCCACAACATCGAGGACGGCAGCGTGCAGCTCGCCGACCACTACCAGCAGAACACCCCCATCGGCGACG
GCCCCGTGCTGCTGCCCGACAACCACTACCTGAGCACCCAGTCCGCCCTGAGCAAAGACCCCAACGAGAA
GCGCGATCACATGGTCCTGCTGGAGTTCGTGACCGCCGCCGGGATCTAAAGGT
